Addgene plasmid #198974: pGL0_62 [sfYFP]
Purpose: Level 0 part
Depositing lab: Charlie Gilbert & Nili Ostrov & Cultivarium Tools. Depositing organization: Cultivarium, Convergent Research. Publication: A scalable framework for high-throughput identification of functional origins of replication in non-model bacteria. Gilbert C, Brumwell SL, Crits-Christoph A, Kang SC, Martin-Moldes Z, Alsharif W, Esmurria A, Nguyen M-A, Lee HH, Ostrov N. bioRxiv 2023.05.19.541510 10.1101/2023.05.19.541510.
Backbone
  Vector backbone: pGLDV_17
  Vector type: Synthetic Biology
Growth in bacteria
  Bacterial resistance: Chloramphenicol, 25 μg/mL
  Growth temperature: 37°C
  Growth strain: E. coli Zymo 10B
  Copy number: High Copy
Gene/Insert
  Gene/Insert name: sfYFP
  Species: Synthetic
  Cloning method: Unknown
Resource information
  A portion of this plasmid was derived from a plasmid made by: Richard Murray (Addgene CIDAR MoClo Extension, Volume I Kit #1000000161 - Clamons S. et al., unpublished reagents)
Terms and licenses: Academic/Nonprofit Terms; Industry Terms: Not Available to Industry
How to cite: pGL0_62 [sfYFP] was a gift from Charlie Gilbert & Nili Ostrov & Cultivarium Tools (Addgene plasmid # 198974 ; http://n2t.net/addgene:198974 ; RRID:Addgene_198974)
