[The description below was written by a language model from this plasmid's Addgene catalogue record and pLannotate feature annotations shown in this document.]
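Description:
pGL0_62 [sfYFP] is a small (about 3.0 kb) Level 0 part plasmid for modular, hierarchical DNA assembly, built in the pGLDV_17 backbone and classed as a synthetic biology vector. It belongs to a toolkit developed for high-throughput identification of functional origins of replication in non-model bacteria, and part of the plasmid derives from the CIDAR MoClo Extension kit, which places it within the MoClo/Golden Gate family of part-storage vectors. It is propagated in E. coli at high copy from a ColE1/pUC-type origin and selected with chloramphenicol through a cat gene driven by its native cat promoter and followed by the phage lambda t0 terminator.

The stored part is a synthetic coding sequence for sfYFP, a yellow fluorescent reporter. The automated annotation labels this roughly 700 bp open reading frame as superfolder GFP, which most likely reflects the close sequence similarity between a superfolder-based yellow variant and its GFP parent rather than a real discrepancy with the catalogue name. No promoter, ribosome binding site or terminator is annotated around the reporter, consistent with a Level 0 plasmid carrying a bare coding part that is meant to be combined with regulatory parts in later assembly steps rather than expressed directly. A short lacZα fragment remains in the backbone, probably a remnant of a blue/white screening cassette displaced when the part was inserted. The record does not state the cloning method, the flanking restriction sites or the assembly overhangs. The plasmid's typical use would be as a source of a fluorescent reporter module for building higher-level expression constructs.
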