Features (pLannotate 1.2.2; 6 found; start..end, strand, type, name):
     82..795     +  CDS            superfolder GFP: GFP variant that folds robustly even when fused to poorly folded proteins (Pédelacq et al., 2006)
   1248..1836    -  rep_origin     ori: high-copy-number ColE1/pMB1/pBR322/pUC origin of replication
   1969..2063    -  terminator     lambda t0 terminator: transcription terminator from phage lambda
   2087..2743    -  CDS            cat: CAT_ECOLX - Experimental evidence at protein level: Swiss-Prot protein existence level 1. This enzyme is an effector of chloramphenicol resistance in bacteria. From Escherichia coli. This protein is used as a marker in many commonly used cloning vectors, such as pACYC184.
   2744..2846    -  promoter       cat promoter: promoter of the E. coli cat gene encoding chloramphenicol acetyltransferase
   2921..2964    -  CDS            lacZα (fragment): LacZα fragment of β-galactosidase; lacZ fragment
>Addgene plasmid #198974 | pGL0_62 [sfYFP] | addgene full sequence | sequence record 408501 | Addgene NGS Result
TAGCGTGCGAACAGCACGCTATTGTTGTATCATTACTCGCATCCATTCTCAGGCTGTCTCGTCTCGTCTC
CGAGGTCTCAAATGCGTAAAGGCGAAGAACTGTTCACTGGTGTCGTCCCTATTCTGGTGGAACTGGATGG
TGATGTCAACGGTCATAAGTTTTCCGTGCGTGGCGAGGGTGAAGGTGACGCAACTAATGGTAAACTGACG
CTGAAGTTCATCTGTACTACTGGTAAACTGCCGGTACCTTGGCCGACTCTGGTAACGACGCTGACTTATG
GTGTTCAGTGCTTTGCTCGTTATCCGGACCATATGAAGCAGCATGACTTCTTCAAGTCCGCCATGCCGGA
AGGCTATGTGCAGGAACGCACGATTTCCTTTAAGGATGACGGCACGTACAAAACGCGTGCGGAAGTGAAA
TTTGAAGGCGATACCCTGGTAAACCGCATTGAGCTGAAAGGCATTGACTTTAAAGAAGACGGCAATATCC
TGGGCCATAAGCTGGAATACAATTTTAACAGCCACAATGTTTACATCACCGCCGATAAACAAAAAAATGG
CATTAAAGCGAATTTTAAAATTCGCCACAACGTGGAGGATGGCAGCGTGCAGCTGGCTGATCACTACCAG
CAAAACACTCCAATCGGTGATGGTCCTGTTCTGCTGCCAGACAATCACTATCTGAGCTACCAAAGCGTTC
TGTCTAAAGATCCGAACGAGAAACGCGATCATATGGTTCTGCTGGAGTTCGTAACCGCAGCGGGCATCAC
GCATGGTATGGATGAACTGTACAAATAAGCTTTGAGACCACCCCAGGATACATAGATTACCACAACTCCG
AGCCCTTCCACCTAGCGTGCTAACCACGCACGCTATTGTTGTATCCCATATAATGCAATCGTAGTCTACC
TGACTGTACTTAGAAATGTGGCTTCGCCTTTGCCCACGCACCTGATCGCTCCTCGTTTGCTTTTAAGGAC
CGGACGAACCACAGAGCATTAGAAGGCTAGGTGGAGGCTCAGTGATGATAAGTCTGCGATGGTGGATGCA
TGTGTCATGGTCATAGCTGTTTCCTGTGTGAAATTGTTATCCGCTCAGAGGGCACAATCCTATTCCGCGC
TATCCGACAATCTCCAAGACATTAGGTGGAGTTCAGTTCGGCGTATGGCATATGTCGCTGGAAAGAACAT
GTGAGCAAAAGGCCAGCAAAAGGCCAGGAACCGTAAAAAGGCCGCGTTGCTGGCGTTTTTCCATAGGCTC
CGCCCCCCTGACGAGCATCACAAAAATCGACGCTCAAGTCAGAGGTGGCGAAACCCGACAGGACTATAAA
GATACCAGGCGTTTCCCCCTGGAAGCTCCCTCGTGCGCTCTCCTGTTCCGACCCTGCCGCTTACCGGATA
CCTGTCCGCCTTTCTCCCTTCGGGAAGCGTGGCGCTTTCTCATAGCTCACGCTGTAGGTATCTCAGTTCG
GTGTAGGTCGTTCGCTCCAAGCTGGGCTGTGTGCACGAACCCCCCGTTCAGCCCGACCGCTGCGCCTTAT
CCGGTAACTATCGTCTTGAGTCCAACCCGGTAAGACACGACTTATCGCCACTGGCAGCAGCCACTGGTAA
CAGGATTAGCAGAGCGAGGTATGTAGGCGGTGCTACAGAGTTCTTGAAGTGGTGGCCTAACTACGGCTAC
ACTAGAAGAACAGTATTTGGTATCTGCGCTCTGCTGAAGCCAGTTACCTTCGGAAAAAGAGTTGGTAGCT
CTTGATCCGGCAAACAAACCACCGCTGGTAGCGGTGGTTTTTTTGTTTGCAAGCAGCAGATTACGCGCAG
AAAAAAAGGATCTCAAGAAGATCCTTTGATCTTTTCTACGGGGTCTGACGCTCTATTCAACAAAGCCGCC
GTCCCGTCAAGTCAGCGTAAATGGGTAGGGGGCTTCAAATCGTCCCCCCATACGATATAAGTTGTTACTA
GTGCTTGGATTCTCACCAATAAAAAACGCCCGGCGGCAACCGAGCGTTCTGAACAAATCCAGATGGAGTT
CTGAGGTCATTACTGGATCTATCAACAGGAGTCCAAGCGAGCTCGATATCAAATTACGCCCCGCCCTGCC
ACTCATCGCAGTACTGTTGTAATTCATTAAGCATTCTGCCGACATGGAAGCCATCACAAACGGCATGATG
AACCTGAATCGCCAGCGGCATCAGCACCTTGTCGCCTTGCGTATAATATTTGCCCATGGTGAAAACGGGG
GCGAAGAAGTTGTCCATATTGGCCACGTTTAAATCAAAACTGGTGAAACTCACCCAGGGATTGGCTGAGA
CGAAAAACATATTCTCAATAAACCCTTTAGGGAAATAGGCCAGGTTTTCACCGTAACACGCCACATCTTG
CGAATATATGTGTAGAAACTGCCGGAAATCGTCGTGGTATTCACTCCAGAGCGATGAAAACGTTTCAGTT
TGCTCATGGAAAACGGTGTAACAAGGGTGAACACTATCCCATATCACCAGCTCACCGTCTTTCATTGCCA
TACGAAATTCCGGATGAGCATTCATCAGGCGGGCAAGAATGTGAATAAAGGCCGGATAAAACTTGTGCTT
ATTTTTCTTTACGGTCTTTAAAAAGGCCGTAATATCCAGCTGAACGGTCTGGTTATAGGTACATTGAGCA
ACTGACTGAAATGCCTCAAAATGTTCTTTACGATGCCATTGGGATATATCAACGGTGGTATATCCAGTGA
TTTTTTTCTCCATTTTAGCTTCCTTAGCTCCTGAAAATCTCGATAACTCAAAAAATACGCCCGGTAGTGA
TCTTATTTCATTATGGTGAAAGTTGGAACCTCTTACGTGCCGATCAACGTCTCATTGATACCTGAAACAA
AACCCATCGTACGGCCAAGGAAGTCTCCAATAACTGTGATCCACCACAAGCGCCAGGGTTTTCCCAGTCA
CGACGTTGTAAAACGACGGCCAGTCATGCATAATCCGCACGCATCTGGAATAAGGAAGTGCCATTCCGCC
TGACCT
